Addgene plasmid #47746: MTRAP-bio
Purpose: Expresses enzymatically monobiotinylated full-length MTRAP ectodomain with no N-linked glycans upon cotransfection with BirA in mammalian cells. Contains a C-terminal rat Cd4 d3+4 tag.
Depositing lab: Gavin Wright. Depositing organization: Wellcome Sanger Institute. Publication: A library of functional recombinant cell surface and secreted Plasmodium falciparum merozoite proteins. Crosnier C, Wanaguru M, McDade B, Osier FH, Marsh K, Rayner JC, Wright GJ. Mol Cell Proteomics. 2013 Sep 16. 10.1074/mcp.O113.028357 PubMed 24043421.
Backbone
  Vector backbone: pTT3
  Backbone manufacturer: Yves Durocher, NRC
  Backbone size w/o insert (bp): 6633
  Total vector size (bp): 7863
  Vector type: Mammalian Expression
Growth in bacteria
  Bacterial resistance: Ampicillin, 100 μg/mL
  Growth temperature: 37°C
  Growth strain: DH5alpha
  Copy number: High Copy
Gene/Insert
  Gene/Insert name: Codon-optimised MTRAP
  Species: Synthetic; Plasmodium falciparum
  Insert size (bp): 1230
  Mutation: Exogenous signal peptide of mouse origin, changed Serine108, Threonine172, Serine185, Serine233, Threonine277, Threonine285, Threonine304, Serine350, Serine360 and Serine422 to Alanine residues
  Promoter: CMV
  Tag / fusion protein: rat Cd4 d3+4 (C terminal on backbone); enzymatic biotinylation sequence (C terminal on backbone)
  Cloning method: Restriction Enzyme; 5′ cloning site NotI (not destroyed); 3′ cloning site AscI (not destroyed)
  Sequencing primers: 5′ CMV-fwd
Resource information
  A portion of this plasmid was derived from a plasmid made by: pTT3 was obtained under an MTA from Yves Durocher, National Research Council of Canada- Biotechnology Research Institute
Terms and licenses: Academic/Nonprofit Terms; Industry Terms: Not Available to Industry
How to cite: MTRAP-bio was a gift from Gavin Wright (Addgene plasmid # 47746 ; http://n2t.net/addgene:47746 ; RRID:Addgene_47746)
