[The description below was written by a language model from this plasmid's Addgene catalogue record and pLannotate feature annotations shown in this document.]
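Description:
MTRAP-bio is a mammalian expression plasmid built on the pTT3 backbone, designed for transient production of a secreted, soluble form of the Plasmodium falciparum merozoite protein MTRAP. It is propagated in E. coli as a high-copy plasmid through a ColE1/pUC-type origin with ampicillin selection (AmpR). The backbone also carries an Epstein-Barr virus oriP fragment, which allows episomal maintenance and enhanced expression in cell lines that supply EBNA1. Residual lac regulatory elements and small lacI, tet promoter and bla fragments near the origin appear to be backbone remnants with no role in the payload.

Expression is driven by the CMV enhancer and promoter. These are followed by adenovirus-derived leader and splice sequences and a chimeric intron fragment; the antisense "PTP" annotation in this region most likely reflects that adenoviral leader segment rather than a functional coding sequence. The open reading frame begins with a mouse immunoglobulin heavy chain signal peptide that replaces the native parasite signal and directs secretion. It continues with a synthetic, codon-optimised full-length MTRAP ectodomain cloned between NotI and AscI sites. Ten serine or threonine residues are changed to alanine to remove N-linked glycosylation sequons, so the mammalian host does not add glycans that the record indicates are unwanted. Downstream on the backbone are rat Cd4 domains 3 and 4 and an enzymatic biotinylation peptide, which the feature table does not annotate separately, then a rabbit β-globin polyadenylation signal.

Cotransfection with a BirA-expressing plasmid yields protein monobiotinylated at its C terminus. The construct belongs to a library of recombinant merozoite surface and secreted proteins. The Cd4 tag and single biotin would suit detection and oriented capture on streptavidin, though the record does not state specific downstream assays.
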