Features (pLannotate 1.2.2; 18 found; start..end, strand, type, name):
    154..533     +  enhancer       CMV enhancer: human cytomegalovirus immediate early enhancer
    535..734     +  promoter       CMV promoter: human cytomegalovirus (CMV) immediate early promoter
    802..840     +  misc_feature   Ad SA (fragment): adenovirus major late transcript splice acceptor (Friedrich and Soriano, 1991)
    873..1082    -  CDS            PTP (fragment): TERM_ADE02 - Experimental evidence at protein level: Swiss-Prot protein existence level 1. Protein covalently bound to the viral DNA that acts as a primer for viral genomic replication by DNA strand displacement. Assembles on the viral origin of replication in an initiation complex with viral polymerase, DBP, host NFIA and host POU2F1/OCT1. During initiation, the polymerase covalently couples the first dCTP with Ser- 580 of pTP. The terminal protein stimulates the template activity over 20 fold compared to protein-free templates. Neo-synthesized viral genomes are linked to two preterminal prot
   1113..1202    +  intron         chimeric intron (fragment): chimera between introns from adenovirus and immunoglobulin heavy chain genes
   1221..1267    +  CDS            IgH signal sequence (fragment): signal sequence from the mouse immunoglobulin heavy chain variable region
   2577..3137    +  CDS            Cd4 (fragment): CD4_RAT - Experimental evidence at protein level: Swiss-Prot protein existence level 1. Integral membrane glycoprotein that plays an essential role in the immune response and serves multiple functions in responses against both external and internal offenses. In T-cells, functions primarily as a coreceptor for MHC class II molecule:peptide complex. The antigens presented by class II peptides are derived from extracellular proteins while class I peptides are derived from cytosolic proteins. Interacts simultaneously with the T-cell receptor (TCR) and the MHC class II presented by antigen presenti
   3243..3298    +  polyA_signal   β-globin poly(A) signal: rabbit β-globin polyadenylation signal (Gil and Proudfoot, 1987)
   3812..5493    -  rep_origin     oriP (fragment): Epstein-Barr virus oriP replication origin (Yates et al., 2000)
   5620..5724    +  promoter       AmpR promoter: bla
   5725..6585    +  CDS            AmpR: β-lactamase; bla; confers resistance to ampicillin, carbenicillin, and related antibiotics
   6756..7344    +  rep_origin     ori: high-copy-number ColE1/pMB1/pBR322/pUC origin of replication
   7527..7619    +  CDS            lacI (fragment): lac repressor; lacI; The lac repressor binds to the lac operator to inhibit transcription in E. coli. This inhibition can be relieved by adding lactose or isopropyl-β-D-thiogalactopyranoside (IPTG).
   7632..7653    +  protein_bind   CAP binding site: CAP binding activates transcription in the presence of cAMP. E. coli catabolite activator protein
   7668..7698    +  promoter       lac promoter: promoter for the E. coli lac operon
   7706..7722    +  protein_bind   lac operator: The lac repressor binds to the lac operator to inhibit transcription in E. coli. This inhibition can be relieved by adding lactose or isopropyl-β-D-thiogalactopyranoside (IPTG). lac repressor encoded by lacI
   7792..7808    +  promoter       tet promoter (fragment): E. coli promoter for tetracycline efflux protein gene
   7818..7843    -  CDS            bla(M) (fragment): β-lactamase lacking the signal sequence; bla(M); allows cytosolic expression of β-lactamase
>Addgene plasmid #47746 | MTRAP-bio | depositor full sequence | sequence record 68760 | MTRAP-bio sequence 7863 bps
AGATCTATACATTGAATCAATATTGGCAATTAGCCATATTAGTCATTGGTTATATAGCATAAATCAATAT
TGGCTATTGGCCATTGCATACGTTGTATCTATATCATAATATGTACATTTATATTGGCTCATGTCCAATA
TGACCGCCATGTTGACATTGATTATTGACTAGTTATTAATAGTAATCAATTACGGGGTCATTAGTTCATA
GCCCATATATGGAGTTCCGCGTTACATAACTTACGGTAAATGGCCCGCCTGGCTGACCGCCCAACGACCC
CCGCCCATTGACGTCAATAATGACGTATGTTCCCATAGTAACGCCAATAGGGACTTTCCATTGACGTCAA
TGGGTGGAGTATTTACGGTAAACTGCCCACTTGGCAGTACATCAAGTGTATCATATGCCAAGTCCGCCCC
CTATTGACGTCAATGACGGTAAATGGCCCGCCTGGCATTATGCCCAGTACATGACCTTACGGGACTTTCC
TACTTGGCAGTACATCTACGTATTAGTCATCGCTATTACCATGGTGATGCGGTTTTGGCAGTACACCAAT
GGGCGTGGATAGCGGTTTGACTCACGGGGATTTCCAAGTCTCCACCCCATTGACGTCAATGGGAGTTTGT
TTTGGCACCAAAATCAACGGGACTTTCCAAAATGTCGTAATAACCCCGCCCCGTTGACGCAAATGGGCGG
TAGGCGTGTACGGTGGGAGGTCTATATAAGCAGAGCTCGTTTAGTGAACCGTCAGATCCTCACTCTCTTC
CGCATCGCTGTCTGCGAGGGCCAGCTGTTGGGCTCGCGGTTGAGGACAAACTCTTCGCGGTCTTTCCAGT
ACTCTTGGATCGGAAACCCGTCGGCCTCCGAACGGTACTCCGCCACCGAGGGACCTGAGCGAGTCCGCAT
CGACCGGATCGGAAAACCTCTCGAGAAAGGCGTCTAACCAGTCACAGTCGCAAGGTAGGCTGAGCACCGT
GGCGGGCGGCAGCGGGTGGCGGTCGGGGTTGTTTCTGGCGGAGGTGCTGCTGATGATGTAATTAAAGTAG
GCGGTCTTGAGACGGCGGATGGTCGAGGTGAGGTGTGGCAGGCTTGAGATCCAGCTGTTGGGGTGAGTAC
TCCCTCTCAAAAGCGGGCATTACTTCTGCGCTAAGATTGTCAGTTTCCAAAAACGAGGAGGATTTGATAT
TCACCTGGCCCGATCTGGCCATACACTTGAGTGACAATGACATCCACTTTGCCTTTCTCTCCACAGGTGT
CCACTCCCAGGTCCAAGTTTGCCACCATGGAGTTTCAGACCCAGGTACTCATGTCCCTGCTGCTCTGCAT
GTCTGGTGCGGCCGCCATCAGCACCCACGACACCTGTGACGAGTGGAGCGAGTGGTCCGCCTGTACCCAC
GGCATCAGCACCAGAAAGTGCCTGAGCGACAGCAGCATCAAGGACGAGACACTCGTGTGCACCAAGTGCG
ACAAGTGGGGGGAGTGGTCCGAGTGCAAGGACGGCCGGATGCACCGGAAGGTGCTGAACTGCCCCTTCAT
CAAAGAGGAACAGGAATGCGACGTCAACAACGAGATGGCCGAGGACACCCACATGAACAACGCCTACATC
TACTTCAACGCCGACGACGGCGACAACGAGTACGAGGACCACGACGACAAGAACGACGACGATAAGAATT
ACGACAACGAGAATGACGATGACAAGAATGATGATGACAAAAACGATGATGACAAAAACGACGACGACAA
AAATGATGATGACAAGAATGACGATGAGGAAAACTACAACGACGCCGAGGAAAAAGTGAAGAACAACGAC
ATCCACAACAGCGCCGCCAACAGCAACAACGAAGTGACCAACTTCATCCAGATCAAGGACAAGATCATGA
TCAAGCACAAGACCACCAACATCCACCCCGTGAACTTTATCCAGGAAAAGTACACCCGGAACAACAAGTA
CAGAAGCGACAACTTCGCCAAGATCCTGAACAACATGAACCACATCAACAACAACAACTACAACAGCCGG
TCCAGCAGCACCAGCTCCAAGAACGCCAGAGGCTACAGAGGCGGCAGCAGCAACATGTACCCCCACGTGC
CCAACTACGCCAGCAGCAGCGTGCACAACTCCGCCAACAACGAGCGGAAGTCCGACGAGGACCTGGACAA
CATCGAGGGCGACAATATCGCCAAAGAGGAAAGAATCGTCCCCATCAATAACAAGAACTATGACAACCAC
GACGAGCACAGCAACATCCACGAGCACGACACCAGCCGGAACGTGGACAATGAGAAGTACAACTCCAACG
ACGATCTGCCCAACCTGGCCACCTACGACTACGACATGAACAATGACGCCTACAAGAAAAACCACATGAA
GAAACCCATGGACAGCATTAAAGAAGAACAGACCAAGCAGGAAAACAACCAGAACAACGAGAAGGTGTCC
AGCAGCGAGAAGCAGAACGACGATATCAGCGCCCTGTACGAGCACATGAACACCAAGGACCAGGAACACA
CCCAGCACGAGCAGCCCAATGATGCCGCCCACGGCCACTTCGAGGACTACAGCAAGGGCGCGCCGTCGAC
CTCCATCACGGCCTATAAGAGTGAGGGGGAGTCAGCGGAGTTCTCCTTCCCACTCAACCTTGGAGAGGAA
AGCCTGCAGGGAGAGTTGAGATGGAAGGCAGAGAAGGCTCCTTCTTCCCAGTCCTGGATCACCTTCTCCC
TAAAGAACCAAAAGGTGTCTGTGCAGAAGTCTACTAGCAACCCCAAGTTCCAGCTGTCCGAAACGCTCCC
ACTCACCCTTCAGATACCCCAGGTCTCCCTTCAGTTTGCTGGTTCTGGCAACCTGACCCTGACTCTGGAC
AGAGGGATACTGTATCAGGAAGTGAACCTGGTGGTGATGAAAGTGACTCAGCCCGACAGCAACACTTTGA
CCTGTGAGGTGATGGGACCCACCTCACCCAAGATGAGACTGATCTTGAAGCAGGAGAATCAGGAGGCCAG
GGTCTCCAGGCAGGAGAAAGTGATTCAAGTGCAGGCCCCTGAAGCAGGGGTGTGGCAATGTCTACTGAGT
GAAGGTGAAGAGGTCAAGATGGACTCCAAGATCCAGGTTTTATCCAAAGGGTTGAATTCCGGATCACTGC
ATCATATTCTGGATGCACAGAAAATGGTGTGGAATCATCGTTAAGTCTAGACACGTGATTAATTAAGGAT
CCCCCGACCTCGACCTCTGGCTAATAAAGGAAATTTATTTTCATTGCAATAGTGTGTTGGAATTTTTTGT
GTCTCTCACTCGGAAGGACATATGGGAGGGCAAATCATTTGGTCGAGATCCCTCGGAGATCTCTAGCTAG
AGGATCGATCCCCGCCCCGGACGAACTAAACCTGACTACGACATCTCTGCCCCTTCTTCGCGGGGCAGTG
CATGTAATCCCTTCAGTTGGTTGGTACAACTTGCCAACTGGGCCCTGTTCCACATGTGACACGGGGGGGG
ACCAAACACAAAGGGGTTCTCTGACTGTAGTTGACATCCTTATAAATGGATGTGCACATTTGCCAACACT
GAGTGGCTTTCATCCTGGAGCAGACTTTGCAGTCTGTGGACTGCAACACAACATTGCCTTTATGTGTAAC
TCTTGGCTGAAGCTCTTACACCAATGCTGGGGGACATGTACCTCCCAGGGGCCCAGGAAGACTACGGGAG
GCTACACCAACGTCAATCAGAGGGGCCTGTGTAGCTACCGATAAGCGGACCCTCAAGAGGGCATTAGCAA
TAGTGTTTATAAGGCCCCCTTGTTAACCCTAAACGGGTAGCATATGCTTCCCGGGTAGTAGTATATACTA
TCCAGACTAACCCTAATTCAATAGCATATGTTACCCAACGGGAAGCATATGCTATCGAATTAGGGTTAGT
AAAAGGGTCCTAAGGAACAGCGATATCTCCCACCCCATGAGCTGTCACGGTTTTATTTACATGGGGTCAG
GATTCCACGAGGGTAGTGAACCATTTTAGTCACAAGGGCAGTGGCTGAAGATCAAGGAGCGGGCAGTGAA
CTCTCCTGAATCTTCGCCTGCTTCTTCATTCTCCTTCGTTTAGCTAATAGAATAACTGCTGAGTTGTGAA
CAGTAAGGTGTATGTGAGGTGCTCGAAAACAAGGTTTCAGGTGACGCCCCCAGAATAAAATTTGGACGGG
GGGTTCAGTGGTGGCATTGTGCTATGACACCAATATAACCCTCACAAACCCCTTGGGCAATAAATACTAG
TGTAGGAATGAAACATTCTGAATATCTTTAACAATAGAAATCCATGGGGTGGGGACAAGCCGTAAAGACT
GGATGTCCATCTCACACGAATTTATGGCTATGGGCAACACATAATCCTAGTGCAATATGATACTGGGGTT
ATTAAGATGTGTCCCAGGCAGGGACCAAGACAGGTGAACCATGTTGTTACACTCTATTTGTAACAAGGGG
AAAGAGAGTGGACGCCGACAGCAGCGGACTCCACTGGTTGTCTCTAACACCCCCGAAAATTAAACGGGGC
TCCACGCCAATGGGGCCCATAAACAAAGACAAGTGGCCACTCTTTTTTTTGAAATTGTGGAGTGGGGGCA
CGCGTCAGCCCCCACACGCCGCCCTGCGGTTTTGGACTGTAAAATAAGGGTGTAATAACTTGGCTGATTG
TAACCCCGCTAACCACTGCGGTCAAACCACTTGCCCACAAAACCACTAATGGCACCCCGGGGAATACCTG
CATAAGTAGGTGGGCGGGCCAAGATAGGGGCGCGATTGCTGCGATCTGGAGGACAAATTACACACACTTG
CGCCTGAGCGCCAAGCACAGGGTTGTTGGTCCTCATATTCACGAGGTCGCTGAGAGCACGGTGGGCTAAT
GTTGCCATGGGTAGCATATACTACCCAAATATCTGGATAGCATATGCTATCCTAATCTATATCTGGGTAG
CATAGGCTATCCTAATCTATATCTGGGTAGCATATGCTATCCTAATCTATATCTGGGTAGTATATGCTAT
CCTAATTTATATCTGGGTAGCATAGGCTATCCTAATCTATATCTGGGTAGCATATGCTATCCTAATCTAT
ATCTGGGTAGTATATGCTATCCTAATCTGTATCCGGGTAGCATATGCTATCCTAATAGAGATTAGGGTAG
TATATGCTATCCTAATTTATATCTGGGTAGCATATACTACCCAAATATCTGGATAGCATATGCTATCCTA
ATCTATATCTGGGTAGCATATGCTATCCTAATCTATATCTGGGTAGCATAGGCTATCCTAATCTATATCT
GGGTAGCATATGCTATCCTAATCTATATCTGGGTAGTATATGCTATCCTAATTTATATCTGGGTAGCATA
GGCTATCCTAATCTATATCTGGGTAGCATATGCTATCCTAATCTATATCTGGGTAGTATATGCTATCCTA
ATCTGTATCCGGGTAGCATATGCTATCCTCATGATAAGCTGTCAAACATGAGAATTTTCTTGAAGACGAA
AGGGCCTCGTGATACGCCTATTTTTATAGGTTAATGTCATGATAATAATGGTTTCTTAGACGTCAGGTGG
CACTTTTCGGGGAAATGTGCGCGGAACCCCTATTTGTTTATTTTTCTAAATACATTCAAATATGTATCCG
CTCATGAGACAATAACCCTGATAAATGCTTCAATAATATTGAAAAAGGAAGAGTATGAGTATTCAACATT
TCCGTGTCGCCCTTATTCCCTTTTTTGCGGCATTTTGCCTTCCTGTTTTTGCTCACCCAGAAACGCTGGT
GAAAGTAAAAGATGCTGAAGATCAGTTGGGTGCACGAGTGGGTTACATCGAACTGGATCTCAACAGCGGT
AAGATCCTTGAGAGTTTTCGCCCCGAAGAACGTTTTCCAATGATGAGCACTTTTAAAGTTCTGCTATGTG
GCGCGGTATTATCCCGTGTTGACGCCGGGCAAGAGCAACTCGGTCGCCGCATACACTATTCTCAGAATGA
CTTGGTTGAGTACTCACCAGTCACAGAAAAGCATCTTACGGATGGCATGACAGTAAGAGAATTATGCAGT
GCTGCCATAACCATGAGTGATAACACTGCGGCCAACTTACTTCTGACAACGATCGGAGGACCGAAGGAGC
TAACCGCTTTTTTGCACAACATGGGGGATCATGTAACTCGCCTTGATCGTTGGGAACCGGAGCTGAATGA
AGCCATACCAAACGACGAGCGTGACACCACGATGCCTGCAGCAATGGCAACAACGTTGCGCAAACTATTA
ACTGGCGAACTACTTACTCTAGCTTCCCGGCAACAATTAATAGACTGGATGGAGGCGGATAAAGTTGCAG
GACCACTTCTGCGCTCGGCCCTTCCGGCTGGCTGGTTTATTGCTGATAAATCTGGAGCCGGTGAGCGTGG
GTCTCGCGGTATCATTGCAGCACTGGGGCCAGATGGTAAGCCCTCCCGTATCGTAGTTATCTACACGACG
GGGAGTCAGGCAACTATGGATGAACGAAATAGACAGATCGCTGAGATAGGTGCCTCACTGATTAAGCATT
GGTAACTGTCAGACCAAGTTTACTCATATATACTTTAGATTGATTTAAAACTTCATTTTTAATTTAAAAG
GATCTAGGTGAAGATCCTTTTTGATAATCTCATGACCAAAATCCCTTAACGTGAGTTTTCGTTCCACTGA
GCGTCAGACCCCGTAGAAAAGATCAAAGGATCTTCTTGAGATCCTTTTTTTCTGCGCGTAATCTGCTGCT
TGCAAACAAAAAAACCACCGCTACCAGCGGTGGTTTGTTTGCCGGATCAAGAGCTACCAACTCTTTTTCC
GAAGGTAACTGGCTTCAGCAGAGCGCAGATACCAAATACTGTTCTTCTAGTGTAGCCGTAGTTAGGCCAC
CACTTCAAGAACTCTGTAGCACCGCCTACATACCTCGCTCTGCTAATCCTGTTACCAGTGGCTGCTGCCA
GTGGCGATAAGTCGTGTCTTACCGGGTTGGACTCAAGACGATAGTTACCGGATAAGGCGCAGCGGTCGGG
CTGAACGGGGGGTTCGTGCACACAGCCCAGCTTGGAGCGAACGACCTACACCGAACTGAGATACCTACAG
CGTGAGCTATGAGAAAGCGCCACGCTTCCCGAAGGGAGAAAGGCGGACAGGTATCCGGTAAGCGGCAGGG
TCGGAACAGGAGAGCGCACGAGGGAGCTTCCAGGGGGAAACGCCTGGTATCTTTATAGTCCTGTCGGGTT
TCGCCACCTCTGACTTGAGCGTCGATTTTTGTGATGCTCGTCAGGGGGGCGGAGCCTATGGAAAAACGCC
AGCAACGCGGCCTTTTTACGGTTCCTGGCCTTTTGCTGGCCTTTTGCTCACATGTTCTTTCCTGCGTTAT
CCCCTGATTCTGTGGATAACCGTATTACCGCCTTTGAGTGAGCTGATACCGCTCGCCGCAGCCGAACGAC
CGAGCGCAGCGAGTCAGTGAGCGAGGAAGCGGAAGAGCGCCCAATACGCAAACCGCCTCTCCCCGCGCGT
TGGCCGATTCATTAATGCAGCTGGCACGACAGGTTTCCCGACTGGAAAGCGGGCAGTGAGCGCAACGCAA
TTAATGTGAGTTAGCTCACTCATTAGGCACCCCAGGCTTTACACTTTATGCTTCCGGCTCGTATGTTGTG
TGGAATTGTGAGCGGATAACAATTTCACACAGGAAACAGCTATGACCATGATTACGCCAAGCTCTAGCTA
GAGGTCGACCAATTCTCATGTTTGACAGCTTATCATCGCAGATCCGGGCAACGTTGTTGCCATTGCTGCA
GGCGCAGAACTGGTAGGTATGGA
