>Addgene plasmid #47746 | MTRAP-bio | addgene partial sequence | sequence record 71148 | CMV-F 5'-CGCAAATGGGCGGTAGGCGTG-3'
TGAACCGTCAGATCCTCACTCTCTTCCGCATCGCTGTCTGCGAGGGCCAGCTGTTGGGCTCGCGGTTGAG
GACAAACTCTTCGCGGTCTTTCCAGTACTCTTGGATCGGAAACCCGTCGGCCTCCGAACGGTACTCCGCC
ACCGAGGGACCTGAGCGAGTCCGCATCGACCGGATCGGAAAACCTCTCGAGAAAGGCGTCTAACCAGTCA
CAGTCGCAAGGTAGGCTGAGCACCGTGGCGGGCGGCAGCGGGTGGCGGTCGGGGTTGTTTCTGGCGGAGG
TGCTGCTGATGATGTAATTAAAGTAGGCGGTCTTGAGACGGCGGATGGTCGAGGTGAGGTGTGGCAGGCT
TGAGATCCAGCTGTTGGGGTGAGTACTCCCTCTCAAAAGCGGGCATTACTTCTGCGCTAAGATTGTCAGT
TTCCAAAAACGAGGAGGATTTGATATTCACCTGGCCCGATCTGGCCATACACTTGAGTGACAATGACATC
CACTTTGCCTTTCTCTCCACAGGTGTCCACTCCCAGGTCCAAGTTTGCCACCATGGAGTTTCAGACCCAG
GTACTCATGTCCCTGCTGCTCTGCATGTCTGGTGCGGCCGCCATCAGCACCCACGACACCTGTGACGAGT
GGAGCGAGTGGTCCGCCTGTACCCACGGCATCAGCACCAGAAAGTGCCTGAGCGACAGCAGCATCAAGGA
CGAGACACTCGTGTGCACCAAGTGCGACAAGTGGGGGGAGTGGTCCGAGTGCAAGGACGGCCGGATGCAC
CGGAAGGTGCTGAACTGCCCCTTCATCAAAGAGGAACAGGAATGCGACGTCAACAACGAGATGGCCGA
