>Addgene plasmid #47746 | MTRAP-bio | addgene partial sequence | sequence record 71503 | EBVori-F 5'-CCACTCAGTGTTGGCAAATG-3'
AGAACCCCTTTGTGTTTGGTCCCCCCCCGTGTCACATGTGGAACAGGGCCCAGTTGGCAAGTTGTACCAA
CCAACTGAAGGGATTACATGCACTGCCCCGCGAAGAAGGGGCAGAGATGTCGTAGTCAGGTTTAGTTCGT
CCGGGGCGGGGATCGATCCTCTAGCTAGAGATCTCCGAGGGATCTCGACCAAATGATTTGCCCTCCCATA
TGTCCTTCCGAGTGAGAGACACAAAAAATTCCAACACACTATTGCAATGAAAATAAATTTCCTTTATTAG
CCAGAGGTCGAGGTCGGGGGATCCTTAATTAATCACGTGTCTAGACTTAACGATGATTCCACACCATTTT
CTGTGCATCCAGAATATGATGCAGTGATCCGGAATTCAACCCTTTGGATAAAACCTGGATCTTGGAGTCC
ATCTTGACCTCTTCACCTTCACTCAGTAGACATTGCCACACCCCTGCTTCAGGGGCCTGCACTTGAATCA
CTTTCTCCTGCCTGGAGACCCTGGCCTCCTGATTCTCCTGCTTCAAGATCAGTCTCATCTTGGGTGAGGT
GGGTCCCATCACCTCACAGGTCAAAGTGTTGCTGTCGGGCTGAGTCACTTTCATCACCACCAGGTTCACT
TCCTGATACAGTATCCCTCTGTCCAGAGTCAGGGTCAGGTTGCCAGAACCAGCAAACTGAAGGGAGACCT
GGGGTATCTGAAGGGTGAGTGGGAGCGTTTCGGACAGCTGGAACTTGGGGTTGCTAGTAGACTTCTGCAC
AGACACCTTTTGGTTCTTTAGGGAGAAGGTGATCCAGGACTGGGAAGAAGGAGCCTTCTCTGCCTTCCAT
CTCAACTCTCCCTGCAGGCTTTCCTCTCCAAGGTTGAGTGGGAAGGAGAACTCCGCTGACTCCCCCTCAC
TCTTATAGGCCGTGATGGAGGTCGACGGCGCGCCCTTGCTGTAGTCCTCGAAGTGGCCGTGGGCGGCATC
ATTGGGCTGCTCGTGCTGGGTGTGTTCCTGGTCCTTGGTGTTCA
