>Addgene plasmid #47746 | MTRAP-bio | addgene partial sequence | sequence record 72187 | rCd4-R 5'-TCCCTGCAGGCTTTCCTCTCCAAGGTTGAG-3'
CCCTCACTCTTATAGGCCGTGATGGAGGTCGACGGCGCGCCCTTGCTGTAGTCCTCGAAGTGGCCGTGGG
CGGCATCATTGGGCTGCTCGTGCTGGGTGTGTTCCTGGTCCTTGGTGTTCATGTGCTCGTACAGGGCGCT
GATATCGTCGTTCTGCTTCTCGCTGCTGGACACCTTCTCGTTGTTCTGGTTGTTTTCCTGCTTGGTCTGT
TCTTCTTTAATGCTGTCCATGGGTTTCTTCATGTGGTTTTTCTTGTAGGCGTCATTGTTCATGTCGTAGT
CGTAGGTGGCCAGGTTGGGCAGATCGTCGTTGGAGTTGTACTTCTCATTGTCCACGTTCCGGCTGGTGTC
GTGCTCGTGGATGTTGCTGTGCTCGTCGTGGTTGTCATAGTTCTTGTTATTGATGGGGACGATTCTTTCC
TCTTTGGCGATATTGTCGCCCTCGATGTTGTCCAGGTCCTCGTCGGACTTCCGCTCGTTGTTGGCGGAGT
TGTGCACGCTGCTGCTGGCGTAGTTGGGCACGTGGGGGTACATGTTGCTGCTGCCGCCTCTGTAGCCTCT
GGCGTTCTTGGAGCTGGTGCTGCTGGACCGGCTGTTGTAGTTGTTGTTGTTGATGTGGTTCATGTTGTTC
AGGATCTTGGCGAAGTTGTCGCTTCTGTACTTGTTGTTCCGGGTGTACTTTTCCTGGATAAAGTTCACGG
GGTGGATGTTGGTGGTCTTGTGCTTGATCATGATCTTGTCCTTGATCTGGATGAAGTTGGTCACTTCGTT
GTTGCTGTTGGCGGCGCTGTTGTGGATGTCGTTGTTCTTCACTTTTTCCTCGGCGTCGTTGTAGTTTTCC
TCATCGTCATTCTTGTCATCATCATTTT
